>Addgene plasmid #241442 | pLENTICRISPR V2 hygro sgmPOLE_1 | addgene full sequence | sequence record 492100 | Addgene NGS Result
TGATGCGGTTTTGGCAGTACATCAATGGGCGTGGATAGCGGTTTGACTCACGGGGATTTCCAAGTCTCCA
CCCCATTGACGTCAATGGGAGTTTGTTTTGGCACCAAAATCAACGGGACTTTCCAAAATGTCGTAACAAC
TCCGCCCCATTGACGCAAATGGGCGGTAGGCGTGTACGGTGGGAGGTCTATATAAGCAGCGCGTTTTGCC
TGTACTGGGTCTCTCTGGTTAGACCAGATCTGAGCCTGGGAGCTCTCTGGCTAACTAGGGAACCCACTGC
TTAAGCCTCAATAAAGCTTGCCTTGAGTGCTTCAAGTAGTGTGTGCCCGTCTGTTGTGTGACTCTGGTAA
CTAGAGATCCCTCAGACCCTTTTAGTCAGTGTGGAAAATCTCTAGCAGTGGCGCCCGAACAGGGACTTGA
AAGCGAAAGGGAAACCAGAGGAGCTCTCTCGACGCAGGACTCGGCTTGCTGAAGCGCGCACGGCAAGAGG
CGAGGGGCGGCGACTGGTGAGTACGCCAAAAATTTTGACTAGCGGAGGCTAGAAGGAGAGAGATGGGTGC
GAGAGCGTCAGTATTAAGCGGGGGAGAATTAGATCGCGATGGGAAAAAATTCGGTTAAGGCCAGGGGGAA
AGAAAAAATATAAATTAAAACATATAGTATGGGCAAGCAGGGAGCTAGAACGATTCGCAGTTAATCCTGG
CCTGTTAGAAACATCAGAAGGCTGTAGACAAATACTGGGACAGCTACAACCATCCCTTCAGACAGGATCA
GAAGAACTTAGATCATTATATAATACAGTAGCAACCCTCTATTGTGTGCATCAAAGGATAGAGATAAAAG
ACACCAAGGAAGCTTTAGACAAGATAGAGGAAGAGCAAAACAAAAGTAAGACCACCGCACAGCAAGCGGC
CGCTGATCTTCAGACCTGGAGGAGGAGATATGAGGGACAATTGGAGAAGTGAATTATATAAATATAAAGT
AGTAAAAATTGAACCATTAGGAGTAGCACCCACCAAGGCAAAGAGAAGAGTGGTGCAGAGAGAAAAAAGA
GCAGTGGGAATAGGAGCTTTGTTCCTTGGGTTCTTGGGAGCAGCAGGAAGCACTATGGGCGCAGCGTCAA
TGACGCTGACGGTACAGGCCAGACAATTATTGTCTGGTATAGTGCAGCAGCAGAACAATTTGCTGAGGGC
TATTGAGGCGCAACAGCATCTGTTGCAACTCACAGTCTGGGGCATCAAGCAGCTCCAGGCAAGAATCCTG
GCTGTGGAAAGATACCTAAAGGATCAACAGCTCCTGGGGATTTGGGGTTGCTCTGGAAAACTCATTTGCA
CCACTGCTGTGCCTTGGAATGCTAGTTGGAGTAATAAATCTCTGGAACAGATTTGGAATCACACGACCTG
GATGGAGTGGGACAGAGAAATTAACAATTACACAAGCTTAATACACTCCTTAATTGAAGAATCGCAAAAC
CAGCAAGAAAAGAATGAACAAGAATTATTGGAATTAGATAAATGGGCAAGTTTGTGGAATTGGTTTAACA
TAACAAATTGGCTGTGGTATATAAAATTATTCATAATGATAGTAGGAGGCTTGGTAGGTTTAAGAATAGT
TTTTGCTGTACTTTCTATAGTGAATAGAGTTAGGCAGGGATATTCACCATTATCGTTTCAGACCCACCTC
CCAACCCCGAGGGGACCCGACAGGCCCGAAGGAATAGAAGAAGAAGGTGGAGAGAGAGACAGAGACAGAT
CCATTCGATTAGTGAACGGATCGGCACTGCGTGCGCCAATTCTGCAGACAAATGGCAGTATTCATCCACA
ATTTTAAAAGAAAAGGGGGGATTGGGGGGTACAGTGCAGGGGAAAGAATAGTAGACATAATAGCAACAGA
CATACAAACTAAAGAATTACAAAAACAAATTACAAAAATTCAAAATTTTCGGGTTTATTACAGGGACAGC
AGAGATCCAGTTTGGTTAATTAAGGTACCGAGGGCCTATTTCCCATGATTCCTTCATATTTGCATATACG
ATACAAGGCTGTTAGAGAGATAATTAGAATTAATTTGACTGTAAACACAAAGATATTAGTACAAAATACG
TGACGTAGAAAGTAATAATTTCTTGGGTAGTTTGCAGTTTTAAAATTATGTTTTAAAATGGACTATCATA
TGCTTACCGTAACTTGAAAGTATTTCGATTTCTTGGCTTTATATATCTTGTGGAAAGGACGAAACACCGG
GAGCGTCGCAATGGTCCTGGTTTTAGAGCTAGAAATAGCAAGTTAAAATAAGGCTAGTCCGTTATCAACT
TGAAAAAGTGGCACCGAGTCGGTGCTTTTTTGAATTCGCTAGCTAGGTCTTGAAAGGAGTGGGAATTGGC
TCCGGTGCCCGTCAGTGGGCAGAGCGCACATCGCCCACAGTCCCCGAGAAGTTGGGGGGAGGGGTCGGCA
ATTGATCCGGTGCCTAGAGAAGGTGGCGCGGGGTAAACTGGGAAAGTGATGTCGTGTACTGGCTCCGCCT
TTTTCCCGAGGGTGGGGGAGAACCGTATATAAGTGCAGTAGTCGCCGTGAACGTTCTTTTTCGCAACGGG
TTTGCCGCCAGAACACAGGACCGGTTCTAGAGCGCTGCCACCATGGACAAGAAGTACAGCATCGGCCTGG
ACATCGGCACCAACTCTGTGGGCTGGGCCGTGATCACCGACGAGTACAAGGTGCCCAGCAAGAAATTCAA
GGTGCTGGGCAACACCGACCGGCACAGCATCAAGAAGAACCTGATCGGAGCCCTGCTGTTCGACAGCGGC
GAAACAGCCGAGGCCACCCGGCTGAAGAGAACCGCCAGAAGAAGATACACCAGACGGAAGAACCGGATCT
GCTATCTGCAAGAGATCTTCAGCAACGAGATGGCCAAGGTGGACGACAGCTTCTTCCACAGACTGGAAGA
GTCCTTCCTGGTGGAAGAGGATAAGAAGCACGAGCGGCACCCCATCTTCGGCAACATCGTGGACGAGGTG
GCCTACCACGAGAAGTACCCCACCATCTACCACCTGAGAAAGAAACTGGTGGACAGCACCGACAAGGCCG
ACCTGCGGCTGATCTATCTGGCCCTGGCCCACATGATCAAGTTCCGGGGCCACTTCCTGATCGAGGGCGA
CCTGAACCCCGACAACAGCGACGTGGACAAGCTGTTCATCCAGCTGGTGCAGACCTACAACCAGCTGTTC
GAGGAAAACCCCATCAACGCCAGCGGCGTGGACGCCAAGGCCATCCTGTCTGCCAGACTGAGCAAGAGCA
GACGGCTGGAAAATCTGATCGCCCAGCTGCCCGGCGAGAAGAAGAATGGCCTGTTCGGAAACCTGATTGC
CCTGAGCCTGGGCCTGACCCCCAACTTCAAGAGCAACTTCGACCTGGCCGAGGATGCCAAACTGCAGCTG
AGCAAGGACACCTACGACGACGACCTGGACAACCTGCTGGCCCAGATCGGCGACCAGTACGCCGACCTGT
TTCTGGCCGCCAAGAACCTGTCCGACGCCATCCTGCTGAGCGACATCCTGAGAGTGAACACCGAGATCAC
CAAGGCCCCCCTGAGCGCCTCTATGATCAAGAGATACGACGAGCACCACCAGGACCTGACCCTGCTGAAA
GCTCTCGTGCGGCAGCAGCTGCCTGAGAAGTACAAAGAGATTTTCTTCGACCAGAGCAAGAACGGCTACG
CCGGCTACATTGACGGCGGAGCCAGCCAGGAAGAGTTCTACAAGTTCATCAAGCCCATCCTGGAAAAGAT
GGACGGCACCGAGGAACTGCTCGTGAAGCTGAACAGAGAGGACCTGCTGCGGAAGCAGCGGACCTTCGAC
AACGGCAGCATCCCCCACCAGATCCACCTGGGAGAGCTGCACGCCATTCTGCGGCGGCAGGAAGATTTTT
ACCCATTCCTGAAGGACAACCGGGAAAAGATCGAGAAGATCCTGACCTTCCGCATCCCCTACTACGTGGG
CCCTCTGGCCAGGGGAAACAGCAGATTCGCCTGGATGACCAGAAAGAGCGAGGAAACCATCACCCCCTGG
AACTTCGAGGAAGTGGTGGACAAGGGCGCTTCCGCCCAGAGCTTCATCGAGCGGATGACCAACTTCGATA
AGAACCTGCCCAACGAGAAGGTGCTGCCCAAGCACAGCCTGCTGTACGAGTACTTCACCGTGTATAACGA
GCTGACCAAAGTGAAATACGTGACCGAGGGAATGAGAAAGCCCGCCTTCCTGAGCGGCGAGCAGAAAAAG
GCCATCGTGGACCTGCTGTTCAAGACCAACCGGAAAGTGACCGTGAAGCAGCTGAAAGAGGACTACTTCA
AGAAAATCGAGTGCTTCGACTCCGTGGAAATCTCCGGCGTGGAAGATCGGTTCAACGCCTCCCTGGGCAC
ATACCACGATCTGCTGAAAATTATCAAGGACAAGGACTTCCTGGACAATGAGGAAAACGAGGACATTCTG
GAAGATATCGTGCTGACCCTGACACTGTTTGAGGACAGAGAGATGATCGAGGAACGGCTGAAAACCTATG
CCCACCTGTTCGACGACAAAGTGATGAAGCAGCTGAAGCGGCGGAGATACACCGGCTGGGGCAGGCTGAG
CCGGAAGCTGATCAACGGCATCCGGGACAAGCAGTCCGGCAAGACAATCCTGGATTTCCTGAAGTCCGAC
GGCTTCGCCAACAGAAACTTCATGCAGCTGATCCACGACGACAGCCTGACCTTTAAAGAGGACATCCAGA
AAGCCCAGGTGTCCGGCCAGGGCGATAGCCTGCACGAGCACATTGCCAATCTGGCCGGCAGCCCCGCCAT
TAAGAAGGGCATCCTGCAGACAGTGAAGGTGGTGGACGAGCTCGTGAAAGTGATGGGCCGGCACAAGCCC
GAGAACATCGTGATCGAAATGGCCAGAGAGAACCAGACCACCCAGAAGGGACAGAAGAACAGCCGCGAGA
GAATGAAGCGGATCGAAGAGGGCATCAAAGAGCTGGGCAGCCAGATCCTGAAAGAACACCCCGTGGAAAA
CACCCAGCTGCAGAACGAGAAGCTGTACCTGTACTACCTGCAGAATGGGCGGGATATGTACGTGGACCAG
GAACTGGACATCAACCGGCTGTCCGACTACGATGTGGACCATATCGTGCCTCAGAGCTTTCTGAAGGACG
ACTCCATCGACAACAAGGTGCTGACCAGAAGCGACAAGAACCGGGGCAAGAGCGACAACGTGCCCTCCGA
AGAGGTCGTGAAGAAGATGAAGAACTACTGGCGGCAGCTGCTGAACGCCAAGCTGATTACCCAGAGAAAG
TTCGACAATCTGACCAAGGCCGAGAGAGGCGGCCTGAGCGAACTGGATAAGGCCGGCTTCATCAAGAGAC
AGCTGGTGGAAACCCGGCAGATCACAAAGCACGTGGCACAGATCCTGGACTCCCGGATGAACACTAAGTA
CGACGAGAATGACAAGCTGATCCGGGAAGTGAAAGTGATCACCCTGAAGTCCAAGCTGGTGTCCGATTTC
CGGAAGGATTTCCAGTTTTACAAAGTGCGCGAGATCAACAACTACCACCACGCCCACGACGCCTACCTGA
ACGCCGTCGTGGGAACCGCCCTGATCAAAAAGTACCCTAAGCTGGAAAGCGAGTTCGTGTACGGCGACTA
CAAGGTGTACGACGTGCGGAAGATGATCGCCAAGAGCGAGCAGGAAATCGGCAAGGCTACCGCCAAGTAC
TTCTTCTACAGCAACATCATGAACTTTTTCAAGACCGAGATTACCCTGGCCAACGGCGAGATCCGGAAGC
GGCCTCTGATCGAGACAAACGGCGAAACCGGGGAGATCGTGTGGGATAAGGGCCGGGATTTTGCCACCGT
GCGGAAAGTGCTGAGCATGCCCCAAGTGAATATCGTGAAAAAGACCGAGGTGCAGACAGGCGGCTTCAGC
AAAGAGTCTATCCTGCCCAAGAGGAACAGCGATAAGCTGATCGCCAGAAAGAAGGACTGGGACCCTAAGA
AGTACGGCGGCTTCGACAGCCCCACCGTGGCCTATTCTGTGCTGGTGGTGGCCAAAGTGGAAAAGGGCAA
GTCCAAGAAACTGAAGAGTGTGAAAGAGCTGCTGGGGATCACCATCATGGAAAGAAGCAGCTTCGAGAAG
AATCCCATCGACTTTCTGGAAGCCAAGGGCTACAAAGAAGTGAAAAAGGACCTGATCATCAAGCTGCCTA
AGTACTCCCTGTTCGAGCTGGAAAACGGCCGGAAGAGAATGCTGGCCTCTGCCGGCGAACTGCAGAAGGG
AAACGAACTGGCCCTGCCCTCCAAATATGTGAACTTCCTGTACCTGGCCAGCCACTATGAGAAGCTGAAG
GGCTCCCCCGAGGATAATGAGCAGAAACAGCTGTTTGTGGAACAGCACAAGCACTACCTGGACGAGATCA
TCGAGCAGATCAGCGAGTTCTCCAAGAGAGTGATCCTGGCCGACGCTAATCTGGACAAAGTGCTGTCCGC
CTACAACAAGCACCGGGATAAGCCCATCAGAGAGCAGGCCGAGAATATCATCCACCTGTTTACCCTGACC
AATCTGGGAGCCCCTGCCGCCTTCAAGTACTTTGACACCACCATCGACCGGAAGAGGTACACCAGCACCA
AAGAGGTGCTGGACGCCACCCTGATCCACCAGAGCATCACCGGCCTGTACGAGACACGGATCGACCTGTC
TCAGCTGGGAGGCGACAAGCGACCTGCCGCCACAAAGAAGGCTGGACAGGCTAAGAAGAAGAAAGATTAC
AAAGACGATGACGATAAGGGATCCGGCGCAACAAACTTCTCTCTGCTGAAACAAGCCGGAGATGTCGAAG
AGAATCCTGGACCGAAAAAGCCTGAACTCACCGCGACGTCTGTCGAGAAGTTTCTGATCGAAAAGTTCGA
CAGCGTGTCCGACCTGATGCAGCTCTCGGAGGGCGAAGAATCTCGTGCTTTCAGCTTCGATGTAGGAGGG
CGTGGATATGTCCTGCGGGTAAATAGCTGCGCCGATGGTTTCTACAAAGATCGTTATGTTTATCGGCACT
TTGCATCGGCCGCGCTCCCGATTCCGGAAGTGCTTGACATTGGGGAATTCAGCGAGAGCCTGACCTATTG
CATCTCCCGCCGTGCACAGGGTGTCACGTTGCAAGACCTGCCTGAAACCGAACTGCCCGCTGTTCTGCAG
CCGGTCGCGGAGGCCATGGATGCGATCGCTGCGGCCGATCTTAGCCAGACGAGCGGGTTCGGCCCATTCG
GACCGCAAGGAATCGGTCAATACACTACATGGCGTGATTTCATATGCGCGATTGCTGATCCCCATGTGTA
TCACTGGCAAACTGTGATGGACGACACCGTCAGTGCGTCCGTCGCGCAGGCTCTCGATGAGCTGATGCTT
TGGGCCGAGGACTGCCCCGAAGTCCGGCACCTCGTGCACGCGGATTTCGGCTCCAACAATGTCCTGACGG
ACAATGGCCGCATAACAGCGGTCATTGACTGGAGCGAGGCGATGTTCGGGGATTCCCAATACGAGGTCGC
CAACATCTTCTTCTGGAGGCCGTGGTTGGCTTGTATGGAGCAGCAGACGCGCTACTTCGAGCGGAGGCAT
CCGGAGCTTGCAGGATCGCCGCGGCTCCGGGCGTATATGCTCCGCATTGGTCTTGACCAACTCTATCAGA
GCTTGGTTGACGGCAATTTCGATGATGCAGCTTGGGCGCAGGGTCGATGCGACGCAATCGTCCGATCCGG
AGCCGGGACTGTCGGGCGTACACAAATCGCCCGCAGAAGCGCGGCCGTCTGGACCGATGGCTGTGTAGAA
GTACTTCGCCGATAGACGCGTTAAGTCGACAATCAACCTCTGGATTACAAAATTTGTGAAAGATTGACTG
GTATTCTTAACTATGTTGCTCCTTTTACGCTATGTGGATACGCTGCTTTAATGCCTTTGTATCATGCTAT
TGCTTCCCGTATGGCTTTCATTTTCTCCTCCTTGTATAAATCCTGGTTGCTGTCTCTTTATGAGGAGTTG
TGGCCCGTTGTCAGGCAACGTGGCGTGGTGTGCACTGTGTTTGCTGACGCAACCCCCACTGGTTGGGGCA
TTGCCACCACCTGTCAGCTCCTTTCCGGGACTTTCGCTTTCCCCCTCCCTATTGCCACGGCGGAACTCAT
CGCCGCCTGCCTTGCCCGCTGCTGGACAGGGGCTCGGCTGTTGGGCACTGACAATTCCGTGGTGTTGTCG
GGGAAATCATCGTCCTTTCCTTGGCTGCTCGCCTGTGTTGCCACCTGGATTCTGCGCGGGACGTCCTTCT
GCTACGTCCCTTCGGCCCTCAATCCAGCGGACCTTCCTTCCCGCGGCCTGCTGCCGGCTCTGCGGCCTCT
TCCGCGTCTTCGCCTTCGCCCTCAGACGAGTCGGATCTCCCTTTGGGCCGCCTCCCCGCGTCGACTTTAA
GACCAATGACTTACAAGGCAGCTGTAGATCTTAGCCACTTTTTAAAAGAAAAGGGGGGACTGGAAGGGCT
AATTCACTCCCAACGAAGACAAGATCTGCTTTTTGCTTGTACTGGGTCTCTCTGGTTAGACCAGATCTGA
GCCTGGGAGCTCTCTGGCTAACTAGGGAACCCACTGCTTAAGCCTCAATAAAGCTTGCCTTGAGTGCTTC
AAGTAGTGTGTGCCCGTCTGTTGTGTGACTCTGGTAACTAGAGATCCCTCAGACCCTTTTAGTCAGTGTG
GAAAATCTCTAGCAGGGCCCGTTTAAACCCGCTGATCAGCCTCGACTGTGCCTTCTAGTTGCCAGCCATC
TGTTGTTTGCCCCTCCCCCGTGCCTTCCTTGACCCTGGAAGGTGCCACTCCCACTGTCCTTTCCTAATAA
AATGAGGAAATTGCATCGCATTGTCTGAGTAGGTGTCATTCTATTCTGGGGGGTGGGGTGGGGCAGGACA
GCAAGGGGGAGGATTGGGAAGACAATAGCAGGCATGCTGGGGATGCGGTGGGCTCTATGGCTTCTGAGGC
GGAAAGAACCAGCTGGGGCTCTAGGGGGTATCCCC
[124 nt withheld, positions 9066-9189]
C
[91 nt withheld, positions 9191-9281]
A
[49 nt withheld, positions 9283-9331]
CCTTTGACGTTGGAGTCCACGTTCTTT
[37 nt withheld, positions 9359-9395]
ACCCTATCTCGGTCTATTCTTTTGATTTATAAGGGATTTTGCCGATTTCGGCCTATTGGTTAAAAAATGA
GCTGATTTAACAAAAATTTAACGCGAATTAATTCTGTGGAATGTGTGTCAGTTAGGGTGTGGAAAGTCCC
CAGGCTCCCCAGCAGGCAGAAGTATGCAAAGCATGCATCTCAATTAGTCAGCAACCAGGTGTGGAAAGTC
CCCAGGCTCCCCAGCAGGCAGAAGTATGCAAAGCATGCATCTCAATTAGTCAGCAACCATAGTCCCGCCC
CTAACTCCGCCCATCCCGCCCCTAACTCCGCCCAGTTCCGCCCATTCTCCGCCCCATGGCTGACTAATTT
TTTTTATTTATGCAGAGGCCGAGGCCGCCTCTGCCTCTGAGCTATTCCAGAAGTAGTGAGGAGGCTTTTT
TGGAGGCCTAGGCTTTTGCAAAAAGCTCCCGGGAGCTTGTATATCCATTTTCGGATCTGATCAGCACGTG
TTGACAATTAATCATCGGCATAGTATATCGGCATAGTATAATACGACAAGGTGAGGAACTAAACCATGGC
CAAGTTGACCAGTGCCGTTCCGGTGCTCACCGCGCGCGACGTCGCCGGAGCGGTCGAGTTCTGGACCGAC
CGGCTCGGGTTCTCCCGGGACTTCGTGGAGGACGACTTCGCCGGTGTGGTCCGGGACGACGTGACCCTGT
TCATCAGCGCGGTCCAGGACCAGGTGGTGCCGGACAACACCCTGGCCTGGGTGTGGGTGCGCGGCCTGGA
CGAGCTGTACGCCGAGTGGTCGGAGGTCGTGTCCACGAACTTCCGGGACGCCTCCGGGCCGGCCATGACC
GAGATCGGCGAGCAGCCGTGGGGGCGGGAGTTCGCCCTGCGCGACCCGGCCGGCAACTGCGTGCACTTCG
TGGCCGAGGAGCAGGACTGACACGTGCTACGAGATTTCGATTCCACCGCCGCCTTCTATGAAAGGTTGGG
CTTCGGAATCGTTTTCCGGGACGCCGGCTGGATGATCCTCCAGCGCGGGGATCTCATGCTGGAGTTCTTC
GCCCACCCCAACTTGTTTATTGCAGCTTATAATGGTTACAAATAAAGCAATAGCATCACAAATTTCACAA
ATAAAGCATTTTTTTCACTGCATTCTAGTTGTGGTTTGTCCAAACTCATCAATGTATCTTATCATGTCTG
TATACCGTCGACCTCTAGCTAGAGCTTGGCGTAATCATGGTCATAGCTGTTTCCTGTGTGAAATTGTTAT
CCGCTCACAATTCCACACAACATACGAGCCGGAAGCATAAAGTGTAAAGCCTGGGGTGCCTAATGAGTGA
GCTAACTCACATTAATTGCGTTGCGCTCACTGCCCGCTTTCCAGTCGGGAAACCTGTCGTGCCAGCTGCA
TTAATGAATCGGCCAACGCGCGGGGAGAGGCGGTTTGCGTATTGGGCGCTCTTCCGCTTCCTCGCTCACT
GACTCGCTGCGCTCGGTCGTTCGGCTGCGGCGAGCGGTATCAGCTCACTCAAAGGCGGTAATACGGTTAT
CCACAGAATCAGGGGATAACGCAGGAAAGAACATGTGAGCAAAAGGCCAGCAAAAGGCCAGGAACCGTAA
AAAGGCCGCGTTGCTGGCGTTTTTCCATAGGCTCCGCCCCCCTGACGAGCATCACAAAAATCGACGCTCA
AGTCAGAGGTGGCGAAACCCGACAGGACTATAAAGATACCAGGCGTTTCCCCCTGGAAGCTCCCTCGTGC
GCTCTCCTGTTCCGACCCTGCCGCTTACCGGATACCTGTCCGCCTTTCTCCCTTCGGGAAGCGTGGCGCT
TTCTCATAGCTCACGCTGTAGGTATCTCAGTTCGGTGTAGGTCGTTCGCTCCAAGCTGGGCTGTGTGCAC
GAACCCCCCGTTCAGCCCGACCGCTGCGCCTTATCCGGTAACTATCGTCTTGAGTCCAACCCGGTAAGAC
ACGACTTATCGCCACTGGCAGCAGCCACTGGTAACAGGATTAGCAGAGCGAGGTATGTAGGCGGTGCTAC
AGAGTTCTTGAAGTGGTGGCCTAACTACGGCTACACTAGAAGAACAGTATTTGGTATCTGCGCTCTGCTG
AAGCCAGTTACCTTCGGAAAAAGAGTTGGTAGCTCTTGATCCGGCAAACAAACCACCGCTGGTAGCGGTG
GTTTTTTTGTTTGCAAGCAGCAGATTACGCGCAGAAAAAAAGGATCTCAAGAAGATCCTTTGATCTTTTC
TACGGGGTCTGACGCTCAGTGGAACGAAAACTCACGTTAAGGGATTTTGGTCATGAGATTATCAAAAAGG
ATCTTCACCTAGATCCTTTTAAATTAAAAATGAAGTTTTAAATCAATCTAAAGTATATATGAGTAAACTT
GGTCTGACAGTTACCAATGCTTAATCAGTGAGGCACCTATCTCAGCGATCTGTCTATTTCGTTCATCCAT
AGTTGCCTGACTCCCCGTCGTGTAGATAACTACGATACGGGAGGGCTTACCATCTGGCCCCAGTGCTGCA
ATGATACCGCGAGACCCACGCTCACCGGCTCCAGATTTATCAGCAATAAACCAGCCAGCCGGAAGGGCCG
AGCGCAGAAGTGGTCCTGCAACTTTATCCGCCTCCATCCAGTCTATTAATTGTTGCCGGGAAGCTAGAGT
AAGTAGTTCGCCAGTTAATAGTTTGCGCAACGTTGTTGCCATTGCTACAGGCATCGTGGTGTCACGCTCG
TCGTTTGGTATGGCTTCATTCAGCTCCGGTTCCCAACGATCAAGGCGAGTTACATGATCCCCCATGTTGT
GCAAAAAAGCGGTTAGCTCCTTCGGTCCTCCGATCGTTGTCAGAAGTAAGTTGGCCGCAGTGTTATCACT
CATGGTTATGGCAGCACTGCATAATTCTCTTACTGTCATGCCATCCGTAAGATGCTTTTCTGTGACTGGT
GAGTACTCAACCAAGTCATTCTGAGAATAGTGTATGCGGCGACCGAGTTGCTCTTGCCCGGCGTCAATAC
GGGATAATACCGCGCCACATAGCAGAACTTTAAAAGTGCTCATCATTGGAAAACGTTCTTCGGGGCGAAA
ACTCTCAAGGATCTTACCGCTGTTGAGATCCAGTTCGATGTAACCCACTCGTGCACCCAACTGATCTTCA
GCATCTTTTACTTTCACCAGCGTTTCTGGGTGAGCAAAAACAGGAAGGCAAAATGCCGCAAAAAAGGGAA
TAAGGGCGACACGGAAATGTTGAATACTCATACTCTTCCTTTTTCAATATTATTGAAGCATTTATCAGGG
TTATTGTCTCATGAGCGGATACATATTTGAATGTATTTAGAAAAATAAACAAATAGGGGTTCCGCGCACA
TTTCCCCGAAAAGTGCCACCTGACGTCGACGGATCGGGAGATCTCCCGATCCCCTATGGTGCACTCTCAG
TACAATCTGCTCTGATGCCGCATAGTTAAGCCAGTATCTGCTCCCTGCTTGTGTGTTGGAGGTCGCTGAG
TAGTGCGCGAGCAAAATTTAAGCTACAACAAGGCAAGGCTTGACCGACAATTGCATGAAGAATCTGCTTA
GGGTTAGGCGTTTTGCGCTGCTTCGCGATGTACGGGCCAGATATACGCGCGCGTTGACATTGATTATTGA
CTAGTTATTAATAGTAATCAATTACGGGGTCATTAGTTCATAGCCCATATATGGAGTTCCGCGTTACATA
ACTTACGGTAAATGGCCCGCCTGGCTGACCGCCCAACGACCCCCGCCCATTGACGTCAATAATGACGTAT
GTTCCCATAGTAACGCCAATAGGGACTTTCCATTGACGTCAATGGGTGGAGTATTTACGGTAAACTGCCC
ACTTGGCAGTACATCAAGTGTATCATATGCCAAGTACGCCCCCTATTGACGTCAATGACGGTAAATGGCC
CGCCTGGCATTATGCCCAGTACATGACCTTATGGGACTTTCCTACTTGGCAGTACATCTACGTATTAGTC
ATCGCTATTACCATGG
Features (pLannotate 1.2.2; 33 found; start..end, strand, type, name):
    217..397     +  LTR            5' LTR (truncated): truncated 5' long terminal repeat (LTR) from HIV-1
    444..569     +  misc_feature   HIV-1 Ψ: packaging signal of human immunodeficiency virus type 1
    553..916     +  CDS            HIV-1 gag (fragment): gag protein from human immunodeficiency virus 1; gag
   1062..1295    +  misc_feature   RRE: The Rev response element (RRE) of HIV-1 allows for Rev-dependent mRNA export from the nucleus to the cytoplasm.
   1672..1772    +  CDS            Rev (fragment): human immunodeficiency virus 1 (HIV-1) Rev protein; rev; enhances nuclear export of unspliced and incompletely spliced viral mRNAs
   1822..1939    +  misc_feature   cPPT/CTS: central polypurine tract and central termination sequence of HIV-1
   1990..2230    +  promoter       U6 promoter: RNA polymerase III promoter for human U6 snRNA
   2260..2335    +  misc_RNA       gRNA scaffold: guide RNA scaffold for the Streptococcus pyogenes CRISPR/Cas9 system
   2353..2371    +  CDS            small t antigen (fragment): SV40 (simian virus 40) small t antigen
   2397..2608    +  promoter       EF-1α core promoter: core promoter for human elongation factor EF-1α
   2633..6736    +  CDS            Cas9: Cas9 (Csn1) endonuclease from the Streptococcus pyogenes Type II CRISPR/Cas system generates RNA-guided double strand breaks in DNA
   6874..7855    +  CDS            HygR (fragment): aminoglycoside phosphotransferase from E. coli; aph(4)-Ia; confers resistance to hygromycin
   7871..8459    +  misc_feature   WPRE: woodchuck hepatitis virus posttranscriptional regulatory element
   8510..8529    +  misc_feature   cPPT/CTS (fragment): central polypurine tract and central termination sequence of HIV-1
   8531..8764    +  LTR            3' LTR (ΔU3): self-inactivating 3' long terminal repeat (LTR) from HIV-1
   8796..9020    +  polyA_signal   bGH poly(A) signal: bovine growth hormone polyadenylation signal
   9024..9045    +  promoter       SV40 promoter (fragment): SV40 enhancer and early promoter
   9066..9494    +  rep_origin     f1 ori (sequence partly withheld): f1 bacteriophage origin of replication; arrow indicates direction of (+) strand synthesis
   9508..9837    +  promoter       SV40 promoter: SV40 enhancer and early promoter
   9885..9932    +  promoter       EM7 promoter: synthetic bacterial promoter&nbsp
   9951..10325   +  CDS            BleoR: antibiotic-binding protein; Sh ble from Streptoalloteichus hindustanus; confers resistance to bleomycin, phleomycin, and Zeocin™
  10335..10460   +  CDS            ble (fragment): BLE_KLEPN - Experimental evidence at protein level: Swiss-Prot protein existence level 1. Binding protein with a strong affinity to the bleomycin family of antibiotics. Binds to CL990; an antimitotic-antibiotic compound. From Klebsiella pneumoniae.
  10455..10576   +  polyA_signal   SV40 poly(A) signal: SV40 polyadenylation signal
  10647..10669   -  protein_bind   lac operator (fragment): The lac repressor binds to the lac operator to inhibit transcription in E. coli. This inhibition can be relieved by adding lactose or isopropyl-β-D-thiogalactopyranoside (IPTG). lac repressor encoded by lacI
  10673..10703   -  promoter       lac promoter: promoter for the E. coli lac operon
  10718..10739   -  protein_bind   CAP binding site: CAP binding activates transcription in the presence of cAMP. E. coli catabolite activator protein
  10752..10844   -  CDS            lacI (fragment): lac repressor; lacI; The lac repressor binds to the lac operator to inhibit transcription in E. coli. This inhibition can be relieved by adding lactose or isopropyl-β-D-thiogalactopyranoside (IPTG).
  11027..11615   -  rep_origin     ori: high-copy-number ColE1/pMB1/pBR322/pUC origin of replication
  11786..12646   -  CDS            AmpR: β-lactamase; bla; confers resistance to ampicillin, carbenicillin, and related antibiotics
  12647..12751   -  promoter       AmpR promoter: bla
  12810..12862   -  misc_feature   bom (fragment): basis of mobility region from pBR322
  13021..13400   +  enhancer       CMV enhancer: human cytomegalovirus immediate early enhancer
  13401..199     +  promoter       CMV promoter (across the origin): human cytomegalovirus (CMV) immediate early promoter
