[The description below was written by a language model from this plasmid's Addgene catalogue record and pLannotate feature annotations shown in this document.]
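Description:
pLENTICRISPR V2 hygro sgmPOLE_1 is an all-in-one lentiviral CRISPR/Cas9 plasmid built on the pLENTICRISPR V2 hygro backbone and intended to knock out mouse Pole, the gene for the catalytic subunit of DNA polymerase epsilon. The catalogue links the insert to the human POLE gene entry, but the stated purpose and the construct name indicate a mouse target. It is propagated in E. coli through a high-copy ColE1/pUC-type origin with ampicillin selection (AmpR). An f1 origin is also present in the 13.4 kb sequence.

The viral portion has a third-generation-style, self-inactivating layout. A CMV enhancer/promoter drives a truncated HIV-1 5' LTR, followed by the Ψ packaging signal with a gag fragment, the RRE for Rev-dependent nuclear export, and the cPPT/CTS. A ΔU3 3' LTR closes the transfer cassette, with a bGH polyadenylation signal just downstream of it. Between the LTRs, a human U6 Pol III promoter transcribes the Pole-targeting spacer fused to the S. pyogenes gRNA scaffold. An EF-1α core promoter then drives S. pyogenes Cas9, followed by a hygromycin resistance coding sequence. The element linking Cas9 to HygR is not annotated in the feature table. A WPRE downstream enhances transcript expression.

Outside the LTRs, the backbone carries an SV40/EM7-driven bleomycin/Zeocin resistance cassette with an SV40 poly(A) signal, which would not be packaged into virus. The plasmid is typically used to produce lentivirus for transducing mouse cells, with hygromycin selecting for integrants that express Cas9 and the guide to disrupt Pole. The cloning sites used to insert the guide are not recorded.
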