Addgene plasmid #241442: pLENTICRISPR V2 hygro sgmPOLE_1
Purpose: Delete mouse Pole
Depositing lab: Richard Possemato. Depositing organization: NYU Grossman School of Medicine.
Backbone
  Vector backbone: pLENTICRISPR V2 hygro
  Backbone manufacturer: Brett Stringer (Addgene #98291)
  Vector type: Mammalian Expression, CRISPR
  Selectable markers: Hygromycin
Growth in bacteria
  Bacterial resistance: Ampicillin, 100 μg/mL
  Growth temperature: 37°C
  Growth strain: NEB Stable
  Copy number: High Copy
Gene/Insert
  Gene/Insert name: sgmPOLE_1
  gRNA/shRNA sequence: GGAGCGTCGCAATGGTCCTG
  Species: Synthetic
  Entrez Gene: POLE (a.k.a. CRCS12, FILS, IMAGEI, POLE1)
  Cloning method: Restriction Enzyme; 5′ cloning site Unknown (unknown if destroyed)
Terms and licenses: Academic/Nonprofit Terms; Industry Terms: Not Available to Industry
How to cite: pLENTICRISPR V2 hygro sgmPOLE_1 was a gift from Richard Possemato (Addgene plasmid # 241442 ; http://n2t.net/addgene:241442 ; RRID:Addgene_241442)
